>Addgene plasmid #214982 | pKH163_pSmart-mNEON-YIPF4 | addgene full sequence | sequence record 431705 | Addgene NGS Result
TGGACTTCAGGTTTAACTCCTCATAACCATCATTTGGATTGCCGGTGCCCTGACCCACCATGTCAAAGTC
CACACCGTTGATGGAGCCAAAGATGTGTAACTCATGTGTCGCTGGGAGAGAGGCCATGTTATCCTCCTCG
CCCTTGCTCACCATTTCACGTCGACTCCCAACCGGCCGCGGTAGAAGAGGCTGTGGTTGTGCCCAGACTC
CAAGTCGACCACGGCGGCGACCCGCACGTTCACCTTATGGTGCGGCCTACGAGTCTCGACGTGCAAGCTG
CGAGCGAGGCCAGAAACGGGCACAGCGGGCCGCTGAGCTGCCCCGAGACTACCCCACCAAAGTCTTCTTG
GTGGCGACCACCCAAGCACCACGACGCCGGCACCCTGACAGGACCATAACAGTGACAGCGGCGCTGGGAT
TGGCTCTTTGTAATGTGCTCTCCCATTGGCTCCCGGAGGAAGATTCTGATTGGGTCTTCCTGTTGTTGAT
TCCGGAAGTTTACCCAGGACAGGAAGTTCACTTGTAATTCGTGGAAATCTCAGGCCTCTTTTTCCTCCTT
GGGTGCTTTTGTTCCTTTAAGTGCGATCTTTCCTGGCGTTTTGTTTACCTATTACCTCCGTTTTTGTTAA
GTGGGTGGGAACGAATTCAAGCTTGATATCATTCAGGACGAGCCTCAGACTCCAGCGTAACTGGACTGCA
ATCAACTCACTGGCTCACCTTCACGGGTGGGCCTTTCTTCGGTAGAAAATCAAAGGATCTTCTTGAGATC
CTTTTTTTCTGCGCGTAATCTGCTGCTTGCAAACAAAAAAACCACCGCTACCAGCGGTGGTTTGTTTGCC
GGATCAAGAGCTACCAACTCTTTTTCCGAGGTAACTGGCTTCAGCAGAGCGCAGATACCAAATACTGTTC
TTCTAGTGTAGCCGTAGTTAGGCCACCACTTCAAGAACTCTGTAGCACCGCCTACATACCTCGCTCTGCT
AATCCTGTTACCAGTGGCTGCTGCCAGTGGCGATAAGTCGTGTCTTACCGGGTTGGACTCAAGACGATAG
TTACCGGATAAGGCGCAGCGGTCGGGCTGAACGGGGGGTTCGTGCACACAGCCCAGCTTGGAGCGAACGA
CCTACACCGAACTGAGATACCTACAGCGTGAGCTATGAGAAAGCGCCACGCTTCCCGAAGGGAGAAAGGC
GGACAGGTATCCGGTAAGCGGCAGGGTCGGAACAGGAGAGCGCACGAGGGAGCTTCCAGGGGGAAACGCC
TGGTATCTTTATAGTCCTGTCGGGTTTCGCCACCTCTGACTTGAGCATCGATTTTTGTGATGCTCGTCAG
GGGGGCGGAGCCTATGGAAAAACGCCAGCAACGCAGAAAGGCCCACCCGAAGGTGAGCCAGGTGATTACA
TTTGGGCCCTCATTACCAATGCTTAATCAGTGAGGCACCTATCTCAGCGATCTGTCTATTTCGTTCATCC
ATAGTTGCCTGACTCCCCGTCGTGTAGATAACTACGATGCGGGAGGGCTTACCATCTGGCCCCAGTGCTG
CAATGATACCGCGAGACCCACGCTCACCGGCTCCAGATTTATCAGCAATAAACCAGCCAGCCGGGAGGGC
CGAGCGCAGAAGTGATCCTGCAACTTTATCCGCCTCCATCCAGTCTATTAATTGTTGCCGGGAAGCTAGA
GTAAGTAGTTCGCCAGTTAATAGTTTGCGCAACGTTGTTGCCATTGCTACAGGCATCGTGGTGTCACGCT
CGTCGTTTGGTATGGCTTCATTCAGCTCCGGTTCCCAACGATCAAGGCGAGTTACATGATCCCCCATGTT
GTGCAAAAAAGCGGTTAGCTCCTTCGGTCCTCCGATCGTTGCCAGAAGTAAGTTGGCCGCAGTGTTATCA
CTCATGGTTATGGCAGCACTGCATAATTCTCTTACTGTCATGCCATCCGTGAGATGCTTTTCTGTGACTG
GTGAGTACTCAACCAAGTCATTCTGAGAATAGTGTATGCGGCGACCGAGTTGCTCTTGCCCGGCGTCAAT
ACGGGATAATACCGCGCCACATAGCAGAACTTTAAAAGTGCTCATCATTGGAAAACGTTCTTCGGGGCGT
AAACTCTCAAGGATCTTACCGCTGTTGAGATCCAGTTCGATGTAACCCACTCGTGCACCCAACTGATCTT
CAGCATCTTTTACTTTCACCAGCGTTTCTGGGTGAGCAAAAACAGGAAGGCAAAATGCCGCAAAAAAGGG
AATAAGGGCGACACGGAAATGTTGAATACTCATTTTAGCTTCCTTAGCTCCTGAAAATCTCGATAACTCA
AAAAATACGCCCGGTAGTGATCTTATTTCATTATGGTGAAAGTTGGAACCTCTTACGTGCCGATCAAGTC
AAAAGCCTCCGGTCGGAGGCTTTTGACTTTCTGCTATGGAGGTCAGGTATGATTTATACATAACAGAAGA
AAACAGCCCTCCTTCCTTTTTCTCATTCTTTGAGATCTCCCTTGGCCAATCTGTCCTTTTTCTGAGTAAG
GGCGAGTAATTCCAGAACTAAAAGCTTAGGATTTTGTGGGTCCAATTGAAGAGACTAAGCCACCCAGAAA
AACCAGCCACCAGACGGTATGGGGAAAACCAAGGGCTGACCGAGTAACTTGATGCTTTAAAAAGCAGCTC
CCTACACCCCTCCCTCCGTCCTTCGGGGCCTCTCGGAAGGCCCGGCAGGCGTGGTGGGCTGCAGTCACCA
GTCAGCTTCCTGCCTGTCCCCACCCGGCCACGACCACCTCGGCACCAGAAAGACCCTACGGCGTCGGGCC
CTGGCTTCCTCCGGGTGATAGCCCTTCCAGGGGCTCAGCCTCACCTTCCGCGTCTGCTGATGAGACAAAT
GTAAAATCACCGTTAGTAGGAGCATATGCAGGAGGTGGACCTGGAGGTTGCATGGAGCCTCCAGACCCAC
CTGAGCCTCCCTTGTACAGCTCGTCCATGCCCATCACATCGGTAAAGGCCTTTTGCCACTCCTTGAAGTT
GAGCTCGGTCTTGGAGTGCTTGAGCTCCGTCTTACGGAACACGTACATCGGCTGGTTCTTCAGATAGTTA
GCCGCCATTGGCTTGGCAAAGGTGTAGGTGGTCCGCGCAGTGCTCCGGTAGCGCTTGCCATTTCCAGTGG
TGTAACTCCACTTAAAGGTACTGATGATGGTTTTGTCGTTGGGGTAAGTCTTCTTCGACCTGCACCAGTC
CGCAGCGGTCAGCGAGTTGGTCATCACAGGACCGTCAGCAGGGAAACCAGTCCCCTTCACCTGGGCCTCT
CCTTTGATGTGGCTTCCCTCGTAGGTGTAGCGGTAGTTAACAGTAAGGGAGGCACCATCTTCAAACTGCA
TTGTGCGATGGACTTGGTATCCGGAGCCATCTACCATGGCGGCCTGGAAAGGCGACATCCCGTCAGGGTA
GGGCAGGTACTGATGGAAGCCATACCCGATATGAGGGACCAGAATCCAGGGGGAGAACTGGAGGTCACCC
TTGG
Features (pLannotate 1.2.2; 8 found; start..end, strand, type, name):
    712..741     +  terminator     T3Te terminator: phage T3 early transcription terminator
    763..1350    +  rep_origin     ori: high-copy-number ColE1/pMB1/pBR322/pUC origin of replication
   1362..1389    -  terminator     T7Te terminator: phage T7 early transcription terminator
   1413..2273    -  CDS            AmpR: β-lactamase; bla; confers resistance to ampicillin, carbenicillin, and related antibiotics
   2274..2376    -  promoter       cat promoter: promoter of the E. coli cat gene encoding chloramphenicol acetyltransferase
   2377..2408    -  terminator     tonB terminator: bidirectional E. coli tonB-P14 transcription terminator
   2846..2923    -  CDS            YIPF4 (fragment): YIPF4_HUMAN - Experimental evidence at protein level: Swiss-Prot protein existence level 1. Involved in the maintenance of the Golgi structure. From Homo sapiens (Human).
   2951..154     -  CDS            mNeonGreen (across the origin): mNeonGreen is a basic (constitutively fluorescent) green/yellow fluorescent protein published in 2013, derived from Branchiostoma lanceolatum. It is reported to be a very rapidly-maturing monomer with moderate acid sensitivity.
