[The description below was written by a language model from this plasmid's Addgene catalogue record and pLannotate feature annotations shown in this document.]
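Description:
pKH163_pSmart-mNEON-YIPF4 is a small (about 3.5 kb) bacterial plasmid built on the pSmart cloning backbone and catalogued as a CRISPR vector. It appears to serve as a homology-directed repair donor rather than an expression construct. It replicates in E. coli at high copy from a ColE1/pUC-type origin and is selected with ampicillin through a β-lactamase gene, which the annotation shows driven by a cat promoter. Several transcription terminators (T3Te, T7Te and the bidirectional tonB terminator) flank the origin and marker. This arrangement insulates the cloned insert from read-through transcription coming from the vector.

The insert, assembled by Gibson cloning, is described as mNeonGreen with human YIPF4 homology. The feature table shows an mNeonGreen coding sequence, a bright, fast-maturing monomeric green/yellow fluorescent protein, lying immediately next to a short fragment of the YIPF4 coding sequence on the same strand. In that orientation mNeonGreen sits upstream of the YIPF4 fragment, which suggests an N-terminal tag, although the record does not say this explicitly. No eukaryotic promoter, polyadenylation signal, guide RNA cassette or Cas9 gene is annotated. Expression of the fusion would therefore depend on integration at the endogenous YIPF4 locus, with the nuclease and guide supplied from separate reagents. The unannotated stretches on either side of the tag presumably hold the remaining genomic homology arms, but their extents are not recorded.

YIPF4 is a Golgi-resident membrane protein involved in maintaining Golgi structure. The associated publication concerns Golgiphagy receptors identified under nutrient stress, so the construct fits endogenous fluorescent tagging of YIPF4 in human cells to follow its localisation and turnover.
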