Addgene plasmid #214982: pKH163_pSmart-mNEON-YIPF4
Depositing lab: Wade Harper. Publication: Proteome census upon nutrient stress reveals Golgiphagy membrane receptors. Hickey KL, Swarup S, Smith IR, Paoli JC, Miguel Whelan E, Paulo JA, Harper JW. Nature. 2023 Nov;623(7985):167-174. doi: 10.1038/s41586-023-06657-6. Epub 2023 Sep 27. PubMed 37757899.
Backbone
  Vector backbone: pSmart
  Vector type: CRISPR
Growth in bacteria
  Bacterial resistance: Ampicillin, 100 μg/mL
  Growth temperature: 37°C
  Growth strain: DH5alpha
  Copy number: High Copy
Gene/Insert
  Gene/Insert name: mNEON with YIPF4 homology
  Species: H. sapiens (human)
  Entrez Gene: YIPF4 (a.k.a. FinGER4, MGC11061, Nbla11189)
  Cloning method: Gibson Cloning
How to cite: pKH163_pSmart-mNEON-YIPF4 was a gift from Wade Harper (Addgene plasmid # 214982 ; http://n2t.net/addgene:214982 ; RRID:Addgene_214982)
